>Addgene plasmid #207517 | pET-21(+)Tm9D8* TrpB | addgene full sequence | sequence record 410398 | Addgene NGS Result
ATTTTGTTTAACTTTAAGAAGGAGATATACATATGCACCACCACCATCACCAT
[1164 nt withheld, positions 54-1217]
TAAAAGCTTGCGGCCGCACTCGAGCACCACCACCACCACCACTGAGATCCGGCTGCTAACAAAGCCCGAA
AGGAAGCTGAGTTGGCTGCTGCCACCGCTGAGCAATAACTAGCATAACCCCTTGGGGCCTCTAAACGGGT
CTTGAGGGGTTTTTTGCTGAAAGGAGGAACTATATCCGGATTGGCGAATGGG
[124 nt withheld, positions 1410-1533]
C
[91 nt withheld, positions 1535-1625]
A
[49 nt withheld, positions 1627-1675]
CCTTTGACGTTGGAGTCCACGTTCTTT
[37 nt withheld, positions 1703-1739]
ACCCTATCTCGGTCTATTCTTTTGATTTATAAGGGATTTTGCCGATTTCGGCCTATTGGTTAAAAAATGA
GCTGATTTAACAAAAATTTAACGCGAATTTTAACAAAATATTAACGCTTACAATTTAGGTGGCACTTTTC
GGGGAAATGTGCGCGGAACCCCTATTTGTTTATTTTTCTAAATACATTCAAATATGTATCCGCTCATGAG
ACAATAACCCTGATAAATGCTTCAATAATATTGAAAAAGGAAGAGTATGAGTATTCAACATTTCCGTGTC
GCCCTTATTCCCTTTTTTGCGGCATTTTGCCTTCCTGTTTTTGCTCACCCAGAAACGCTGGTGAAAGTAA
AAGATGCTGAAGATCAGTTGGGTGCACGAGTGGGTTACATCGAACTGGATCTCAACAGCGGTAAGATCCT
TGAGAGTTTTCGCCCCGAAGAACGTTTTCCAATGATGAGCACTTTTAAAGTTCTGCTATGTGGCGCGGTA
TTATCCCGTATTGACGCCGGGCAAGAGCAACTCGGTCGCCGCATACACTATTCTCAGAATGACTTGGTTG
AGTACTCACCAGTCACAGAAAAGCATCTTACGGATGGCATGACAGTAAGAGAATTATGCAGTGCTGCCAT
AACCATGAGTGATAACACTGCGGCCAACTTACTTCTGACAACGATCGGAGGACCGAAGGAGCTAACCGCT
TTTTTGCACAACATGGGGGATCATGTAACTCGCCTTGATCGTTGGGAACCGGAGCTGAATGAAGCCATAC
CAAACGACGAGCGTGACACCACGATGCCTGCAGCAATGGCAACAACGTTGCGCAAACTATTAACTGGCGA
ACTACTTACTCTAGCTTCCCGGCAACAATTAATAGACTGGATGGAGGCGGATAAAGTTGCAGGACCACTT
CTGCGCTCGGCCCTTCCGGCTGGCTGGTTTATTGCTGATAAATCTGGAGCCGGTGAGCGTGGGTCTCGCG
GTATCATTGCAGCACTGGGGCCAGATGGTAAGCCCTCCCGTATCGTAGTTATCTACACGACGGGGAGTCA
GGCAACTATGGATGAACGAAATAGACAGATCGCTGAGATAGGTGCCTCACTGATTAAGCATTGGTAACTG
TCAGACCAAGTTTACTCATATATACTTTAGATTGATTTAAAACTTCATTTTTAATTTAAAAGGATCTAGG
TGAAGATCCTTTTTGATAATCTCATGACCAAAATCCCTTAACGTGAGTTTTCGTTCCACTGAGCGTCAGA
CCCCGTAGAAAAGATCAAAGGATCTTCTTGAGATCCTTTTTTTCTGCGCGTAATCTGCTGCTTGCAAACA
AAAAAACCACCGCTACCAGCGGTGGTTTGTTTGCCGGATCAAGAGCTACCAACTCTTTTTCCGAAGGTAA
CTGGCTTCAGCAGAGCGCAGATACCAAATACTGTCCTTCTAGTGTAGCCGTAGTTAGGCCACCACTTCAA
GAACTCTGTAGCACCGCCTACATACCTCGCTCTGCTAATCCTGTTACCAGTGGCTGCTGCCAGTGGCGAT
AAGTCGTGTCTTACCGGGTTGGACTCAAGACGATAGTTACCGGATAAGGCGCAGCGGTCGGGCTGAACGG
GGGGTTCGTGCACACAGCCCAGCTTGGAGCGAACGACCTACACCGAACTGAGATACCTACAGCGTGAGCT
ATGAGAAAGCGCCACGCTTCCCGAAGGGAGAAAGGCGGACAGGTATCCGGTAAGCGGCAGGGTCGGAACA
GGAGAGCGCACGAGGGAGCTTCCAGGGGGAAACGCCTGGTATCTTTATAGTCCTGTCGGGTTTCGCCACC
TCTGACTTGAGCGTCGATTTTTGTGATGCTCGTCAGGGGGGCGGAGCCTATGGAAAAACGCCAGCAACGC
GGCCTTTTTACGGTTCCTGGCCTTTTGCTGGCCTTTTGCTCACATGTTCTTTCCTGCGTTATCCCCTGAT
TCTGTGGATAACCGTATTACCGCCTTTGAGTGAGCTGATACCGCTCGCCGCAGCCGAACGACCGAGCGCA
GCGAGTCAGTGAGCGAGGAAGCGGAAGAGCGCCTGATGCGGTATTTTCTCCTTACGCATCTGTGCGGTAT
TTCACACCGCAATGGTGCACTCTCAGTACAATCTGCTCTGATGCCGCATAGTTAAGCCAGTATACACTCC
GCTATCGCTACGTGACTGGGTCATGGCTGCGCCCCGACACCCGCCAACACCCGCTGACGCGCCCTGACGG
GCTTGTCTGCTCCCGGCATCCGCTTACAGACAAGCTGTGACCGTCTCCGGGAGCTGCATGTGTCAGAGGT
TTTCACCGTCATCACCGAAACGCGCGAGGCAGCTGCGGTAAAGCTCATCAGCGTGGTCGTGAAGCGATTC
ACAGATGTCTGCCTGTTCATCCGCGTCCAGCTCGTTGAGTTTCTCCAGAAGCGTTAATGTCTGGCTTCTG
ATAAAGCGGGCCATGTTAAGGGCGGTTTTTTCCTGTTTGGTCACTGATGCCTCCGTGTAAGGGGGATTTC
TGTTCATGGGGGTAATGATACCGATGAAACGAGAGAGGATGCTCACGATACGGGTTACTGATGATGAACA
TGCCCGGTTACTGGAACGTTGTGAGGGTAAACAACTGGCGGTATGGATGCGGCGGGACCAGAGAAAAATC
ACTCAGGGTCAATGCCAGCGCTTCGTTAATACAGATGTAGGTGTTCCACAGGGTAGCCAGCAGCATCCTG
CGATGCAGATCCGGAACATAATGGTGCAGGGCGCTGACTTCCGCGTTTCCAGACTTTACGAAACACGGAA
ACCGAAGACCATTCATGTTGTTGCTCAGGTCGCAGACGTTTTGCAGCAGCAGTCGCTTCACGTTCGCTCG
CGTATCGGTGATTCATTCTGCTAACCAGTAAGGCAACCCCGCCAGCCTAGCCGGGTCCTCAACGACAGGA
GCACGATCATGCGCACCCGTGGGGCCGCCATGCCGGCGATAATGGCCTGCTTCTCGCCGAAACGTTTGGT
GGCGGGACCAGTGACGAAGGCTTGAGCGAGGGCGTGCAAGATTCCGAATACCGCAAGCGACAGGCCGATC
ATCGTCGCGCTCCAGCGAAAGCGGTCCTCGCCGAAAATGACCCAGAGCGCTGCCGGCACCTGTCCTACGA
GTTGCATGATAAAGAAGACAGTCATAAGTGCGGCGACGATAGTCATGCCCCGCGCCCACCGGAAGGAGCT
GACTGGGTTGAAGGCTCTCAAGGGCATCGGTCGAGATCCCGGTGCCTAATGAGTGAGCTAACTTACATTA
ATTGCGTTGCGCTCACTGCCCGCTTTCCAGTCGGGAAACCTGTCGTGCCAGCTGCATTAATGAATCGGCC
AACGCGCGGGGAGAGGCGGTTTGCGTATTGGGCGCCAGGGTGGTTTTTCTTTTCACCAGTGAGACGGGCA
ACAGCTGATTGCCCTTCACCGCCTGGCCCTGAGAGAGTTGCAGCAAGCGGTCCACGCTGGTTTGCCCCAG
CAGGCGAAAATCCTGTTTGATGGTGGTTAACGGCGGGATATAACATGAGCTGTCTTCGGTATCGTCGTAT
CCCACTACCGAGATATCCGCACCAACGCGCAGCCCGGACTCGGTAATGGCGCGCATTGCGCCCAGCGCCA
TCTGATCGTTGGCAACCAGCATCGCAGTGGGAACGATGCCCTCATTCAGCATTTGCATGGTTTGTTGAAA
ACCGGACATGGCACTCCAGTCGCCTTCCCGTTCCGCTATCGGCTGAATTTGATTGCGAGTGAGATATTTA
TGCCAGCCAGCCAGACGCAGACGCGCCGAGACAGAACTTAATGGGCCCGCTAACAGCGCGATTTGCTGGT
GACCCAATGCGACCAGATGCTCCACGCCCAGTCGCGTACCGTCTTCATGGGAGAAAATAATACTGTTGAT
GGGTGTCTGGTCAGAGACATCAAGAAATAACGCCGGAACATTAGTGCAGGCAGCTTCCACAGCAATGGCA
TCCTGGTCATCCAGCGGATAGTTAATGATCAGCCCACTGACGCGTTGCGCGAGAAGATTGTGCACCGCCG
CTTTACAGGCTTCGACGCCGCTTCGTTCTACCATCGACACCACCACGCTGGCACCCAGTTGATCGGCGCG
AGATTTAATCGCCGCGACAATTTGCGACGGCGCGTGCAGGGCCAGACTGGAGGTGGCAACGCCAATCAGC
AACGACTGTTTGCCCGCCAGTTGTTGTGCCACGCGGTTGGGAATGTAATTCAGCTCCGCCATCGCCGCTT
CCACTTTTTCCCGCGTTTTCGCAGAAACGTGGCTGGCCTGGTTCACCACGCGGGAAACGGTCTGATAAGA
GACACCGGCATACTCTGCGACATCGTATAACGTTACTGGTTTCACATTCACCACCCTGAATTGACTCTCT
TCCGGGCGCTATCATGCCATACCGCGAAAGGTTTTGCGCCATTCGATGGTGTCCGGGATCTCGACGCTCT
CCCTTATGCGACTCCTGCATTAGGAAGCAGCCCAGTAGTAGGTTGAGGCCGTTGAGCACCGCCGCCGCAA
GGAATGGTGCATGCAAGGAGATGGCGCCCAACAGTCCCCCGGCCACGGGGCCTGCCACCATACCCACGCC
GAAACAAGCGCTCATGAGCCCGAAGTGGCGAGCCCGATCTTCCCCATCGGTGATGTCGGCGATATAGGCG
CCAGCAACCGCACCTGTGGCGCCGGTGATGCCGGCCACGATGCGTCCGGCGTAGAGGATCGAGATCTCGA
TCCCGCGAAATTAATACGACTCACTATAGGGGAATTGTGAGCGGATAACAATTCCCCTCTAGGATCC
Features (pLannotate 1.2.2; 19 found; start..end, strand, type, name):
      3..25      +  RBS            RBS: efficient ribosome binding site from bacteriophage T7 gene 10 (Olins and Rangwala, 1989)
     60..1187    +  CDS            trpB1 (sequence withheld): TRPB1_PYRFU - Experimental evidence at protein level: Swiss-Prot protein existence level 1. The beta subunit is responsible for the synthesis of L- tryptophan from indole and L-serine. From Pyrococcus furiosus (strain ATCC 43587 / DSM 3638 / JCM 8422 / Vc1).
   1242..1259    +  CDS            9xHis (fragment): 9xHis affinity tag
   1269..1318    +  CDS            SET1 (fragment): solubility-enhancement tag derived from T7 phage gene 10B
   1326..1373    +  terminator     T7 terminator: transcription terminator for bacteriophage T7 RNA polymerase
   1410..1838    +  rep_origin     f1 ori (sequence partly withheld): f1 bacteriophage origin of replication; arrow indicates direction of (+) strand synthesis
   1891..1995    +  promoter       AmpR promoter: bla
   1996..2856    +  CDS            AmpR: β-lactamase; bla; confers resistance to ampicillin, carbenicillin, and related antibiotics
   3027..3615    +  rep_origin     ori: high-copy-number ColE1/pMB1/pBR322/pUC origin of replication
   3801..3940    -  misc_feature   bom: basis of mobility region from pBR322
   4042..4233    -  CDS            rop: Rop protein, which maintains plasmids at low copy number; rop
   4250..4630    +  CDS            YPB1_ECOLX: Protein predicted: Swiss-Prot protein existence level 4. From Escherichia coli.
   4702..4993    -  CDS            TcR (fragment): tetracycline efflux protein; tet; confers resistance to tetracycline
   5008..5029    -  protein_bind   CAP binding site: CAP binding activates transcription in the presence of cAMP. E. coli catabolite activator protein
   5042..6124    -  CDS            lacI: lac repressor; lacI; The lac repressor binds to the lac operator to inhibit transcription in E. coli. This inhibition can be relieved by adding lactose or isopropyl-β-D-thiogalactopyranoside (IPTG).
   6125..6202    -  promoter       lacI promoter: lacI
   6210..6489    -  CDS            TcR (fragment): tetracycline efflux protein; tet; confers resistance to tetracycline
   6511..6529    +  promoter       T7 promoter: promoter for bacteriophage T7 RNA polymerase
   6530..6554    +  protein_bind   lac operator: The lac repressor binds to the lac operator to inhibit transcription in E. coli. This inhibition can be relieved by adding lactose or isopropyl-β-D-thiogalactopyranoside (IPTG). lac repressor encoded by lacI
