[The description below was written by a language model from this plasmid's Addgene catalogue record and pLannotate feature annotations shown in this document.]
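Description:
pET-21(+)Tm9D8* TrpB is a bacterial expression plasmid of 6,566 bp built on the pET-21(+) backbone, carrying an engineered variant (Tm9D8*) of the tryptophan synthase β-subunit from Thermotoga maritima. It replicates in E. coli from a ColE1/pMB1-type origin. The catalogue lists it as high copy, although the backbone retains the pBR322-derived rop gene and bom region, which normally moderate copy number. Selection is by ampicillin through the β-lactamase gene and its own promoter. An f1 phage origin is also present, and short tetracycline-resistance fragments are non-functional remnants of the pBR322 lineage.

The roughly 1.2 kb TrpB coding sequence sits in a standard T7lac expression cassette: a T7 promoter followed directly by a lac operator, the efficient T7 gene 10 ribosome binding site, the open reading frame, and a T7 terminator. The plasmid-borne lacI gene supplies repressor, so transcription is held off until induction with IPTG or lactose in a host that provides T7 RNA polymerase. The automated annotation labels the insert by homology to Pyrococcus furiosus TrpB, reflecting similarity among thermophilic TrpB enzymes rather than the source stated in the catalogue. A histidine-tag sequence lies shortly downstream of the annotated coding region, consistent with the C-terminal His tag of pET-21, though the record does not explicitly confirm that it is fused in frame.

TrpB condenses indole with L-serine to form L-tryptophan. This variant is expressed to synthesise 7-aza-L-tryptophan from 7-azaindole and serine, in work on genetically encoding this analogue for site-selective isotope labelling of proteins.
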