Addgene plasmid #207517: pET-21(+)Tm9D8* TrpB
Purpose: Expression of Tm9D8* TrpB for the synthesis of 7-Aza-L-Tryptophan (7AW) from 7-Azaindole (7AI) and serine
Depositing lab: Thomas Huber. Depositing organization: Australian National University. Publication: Genetic Encoding of 7-Aza-l-tryptophan: Isoelectronic Substitution of a Single CH-Group in a Protein for a Nitrogen Atom for Site-Selective Isotope Labeling. Abdelkader EH, Qianzhu H, Huber T, Otting G. ACS Sens. 2023 Oct 27. doi: 10.1021/acssensors.3c01904. PubMed 37890165.
Backbone
  Vector backbone: pET-21(+)
  Backbone size w/o insert (bp): 5378
  Total vector size (bp): 6566
  Vector type: Bacterial Expression
Growth in bacteria
  Bacterial resistance: Ampicillin, 100 μg/mL
  Growth temperature: 37°C
  Growth strain: DH5alpha
  Copy number: High Copy
Gene/Insert
  Gene/Insert name: Tryptophan synthase β-subunit (alt name: Tm9D8* TrpB)
  Species: Thermotoga maritima
  Insert size (bp): 1188
  Promoter: T7
  Cloning method: Unknown
  Sequencing primers: 5′ TAATACGACTCACTATAGGG; 3′ GCTAGTTATTGCTCAGCGG
Terms and licenses: Academic/Nonprofit Terms; Industry Terms: Not Available to Industry
How to cite: pET-21(+)Tm9D8* TrpB was a gift from Thomas Huber (Addgene plasmid # 207517 ; http://n2t.net/addgene:207517 ; RRID:Addgene_207517)
